Addgene plasmid #157170: pD649-HAsp-RAET1E-COMP5AP-AviTag-9xHis
Purpose: Mammalian expression of cell-surface protein extracellular domain fused to COMP5AP-AviTag-9xHis. Protein is secreted from cells.
Depositing lab: Chris Garcia. Depositing organization: Stanford University. Publication: A Human IgSF Cell-Surface Interactome Reveals a Complex Network of Protein-Protein Interactions. Wojtowicz WM, Vielmetter J, Fernandes RA, Siepe DH, Eastman CL, Chisholm GB, Cox S, Klock H, Anderson PW, Rue SM, Miller JJ, Glaser SM, Bragstad ML, Vance J, Lam AW, Lesley SA, Zinn K, Garcia KC. Cell. 2020 Aug 20;182(4):1027-1043.e17. doi: 10.1016/j.cell.2020.07.025. PubMed 32822567.
Backbone
  Vector backbone: pD649
  Backbone size w/o insert (bp): 7153
  Vector type: Mammalian Expression
Growth in bacteria
  Bacterial resistance: Ampicillin, 100 μg/mL
  Growth temperature: 37°C
  Growth strain: DH5alpha
  Copy number: High Copy
Gene/Insert
  Gene/Insert name: RAET1E (alt name: N2DL4)
  Species: H. sapiens (human)
  Insert size (bp): 585
  Entrez Gene: RAET1E (a.k.a. LETAL, N2DL-4, NKG2DL4, RAET1E2, RL-4, ULBP4, bA350J20.7)
  Promoter: CMV/SP6
  Tag / fusion protein: COMP5AP-AviTag-9xHis (C terminal on backbone)
  Cloning method: Restriction Enzyme; 5′ cloning site GCGGCCGC (not destroyed); 3′ cloning site GGCGCGCC (not destroyed)
  Sequencing primers: 5′ ATTTAGGTGACACTATAG; 3′ CGTCGCACTCCATCACGGTG
Resource information
  A portion of this plasmid was derived from a plasmid made by: synthesis by ThermoFisher
Terms and licenses: Academic/Nonprofit Terms; Industry Terms: Not Available to Industry
Depositor comments: Some plasmids in this collection may have an IS4-like element ISVsa5 family transposase upstream of the CMV promoter.
How to cite: pD649-HAsp-RAET1E-COMP5AP-AviTag-9xHis was a gift from Chris Garcia (Addgene plasmid # 157170 ; http://n2t.net/addgene:157170 ; RRID:Addgene_157170)
