[The description below was written by a language model from this plasmid's Addgene catalogue record and pLannotate feature annotations shown in this document.]
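Description:
pD649-HAsp-RAET1E-COMP5AP-AviTag-9xHis is a mammalian expression plasmid built on the pD649 backbone for producing a secreted, multimerised form of the extracellular domain of human RAET1E (also called ULBP4, LETAL or N2DL4), an NKG2D ligand. It is maintained in E. coli through a high-copy ColE1/pUC-type origin and selected with ampicillin via a β-lactamase gene. The feature table also shows an SV40 early promoter/EM7 promoter unit driving a puromycin N-acetyltransferase coding sequence, followed by a short ble-like fragment and an SV40 polyadenylation signal, which would in principle permit puromycin selection in mammalian cells. Small fragments annotated as KanR, lacZα, a lac operator and f1 ori appear to be backbone remnants rather than functional units.

The expression cassette uses the CMV immediate-early enhancer and promoter with a portion of CMV intron A, followed by an SP6 promoter that allows in vitro transcription and serves as a sequencing primer site. The name indicates an HA-derived signal peptide ("HAsp"), although the automated annotation labels a short stretch in this position as an immunoglobulin heavy chain signal fragment. The 585 bp RAET1E ectodomain sits between retained NotI and AscI sites, so inserts can be exchanged across the collection. It is fused at its C-terminus to the pentamerising coiled-coil region of rat cartilage oligomeric matrix protein, human placental alkaline phosphatase, an AviTag for enzymatic biotinylation and a polyhistidine tag, terminated by the bGH polyadenylation signal. The resulting protein is a high-avidity, enzymatically detectable reagent suited to screening extracellular receptor–ligand interactions, as in the associated human cell-surface interactome study. The depositor notes that some plasmids in this series may carry a transposase insertion upstream of the CMV promoter; none is annotated here.
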