Features (pLannotate 1.2.2; 24 found; start..end, strand, type, name):
    119..143     -  CDS            KanR (fragment): aminoglycoside phosphotransferase; aph(3')-Ia; confers resistance to kanamycin
    254..842     +  rep_origin     ori: high-copy-number ColE1/pMB1/pBR322/pUC origin of replication
   1067..1084    +  terminator     rrnB T2 terminator (fragment): transcription terminator T2 from the E. coli rrnB gene
   1109..1128    -  CDS            lacZα (fragment): LacZα fragment of β-galactosidase; lacZ fragment
   1584..1600    +  protein_bind   lac operator: The lac repressor binds to the lac operator to inhibit transcription in E. coli. This inhibition can be relieved by adding lactose or isopropyl-β-D-thiogalactopyranoside (IPTG). lac repressor encoded by lacI
   1843..2146    +  enhancer       CMV enhancer: human cytomegalovirus immediate early enhancer
   2147..2350    +  promoter       CMV promoter: human cytomegalovirus (CMV) immediate early promoter
   2486..2529    +  intron         CMV intron (fragment): modified intron A from human cytomegalovirus
   2581..2599    +  promoter       SP6 promoter: promoter for bacteriophage SP6 RNA polymerase
   2603..2640    +  CDS            IgH signal sequence (fragment): signal sequence from the mouse immunoglobulin heavy chain variable region
   2749..3333    +  CDS            RAET1E (fragment): RAE1E_HUMAN - Also known as LETAL From Homo sapiens (Human).
   3430..3609    +  CDS            Comp (fragment): COMP_RAT - Experimental evidence at protein level: Swiss-Prot protein existence level 1. May play a role in the structural integrity of cartilage via its interaction with other extracellular matrix proteins such as the collagens and fibronectin. Can mediate the interaction of chondrocytes with the cartilage extracellular matrix through interaction with cell surface integrin receptors. Could play a role in the pathogenesis of osteoarthritis. Potent suppressor of apoptosis in both primary chondrocytes and transformed cells. Suppresses apoptosis by blocking the activation of caspase-3 and by indu
   3597..5049    +  CDS            SEAP (fragment): secreted alkaline phosphatase from human placenta The natural enzyme has a C-terminal transmembrane sequence that is replaced by a GPI anchor.
   5074..5115    +  CDS            AviTag™ (fragment): peptide tag that allows for enzymatic biotinylation
   5119..5142    +  CDS            8xHis: 8xHis affinity tag
   5288..5399    +  polyA_signal   bGH poly(A) signal: bovine growth hormone polyadenylation signal
   5400..5508    +  rep_origin     f1 ori (fragment): f1 bacteriophage origin of replication; arrow indicates direction of (+) strand synthesis
   5522..5851    +  promoter       SV40 promoter: SV40 enhancer and early promoter
   5899..5946    +  promoter       EM7 promoter: synthetic bacterial promoter&nbsp
   5965..6564    +  CDS            PuroR (fragment): puromycin N-acetyltransferase; pac from Streptomyces; confers resistance to puromycin
   6574..6699    +  CDS            ble (fragment): BLE_KLEPN - Experimental evidence at protein level: Swiss-Prot protein existence level 1. Binding protein with a strong affinity to the bleomycin family of antibiotics. Binds to CL990; an antimitotic-antibiotic compound. From Klebsiella pneumoniae.
   6694..6815    +  polyA_signal   SV40 poly(A) signal: SV40 polyadenylation signal
   6868..7728    -  CDS            AmpR: β-lactamase; bla; confers resistance to ampicillin, carbenicillin, and related antibiotics
   7731..89      -  promoter       AmpR promoter (fragment) (across the origin): bla
>Addgene plasmid #157170 | pD649-HAsp-RAET1E-COMP5AP-AviTag-9xHis | depositor full sequence | sequence record 303449 | Full Sequence
TTTCAATATTATTGAAGCATTTATCAGGGTTATTGTCTCATGAGCGGATACATATTTGAATGTATTTAGA
AAAATAAACAAATAGGGGTCAGTGTTACAACCAATTAACCAATTCTGAACATTATCGCGAGCCCATTTAT
ACCTGAATATGGCTCATAACACCCCTTGCTCATGACCAAAATCCCTTAACGTGAGTTACGCGCGCGTCGT
TCCACTGAGCGTCAGACCCCGTAGAAAAGATCAAAGGATCTTCTTGAGATCCTTTTTTTCTGCGCGTAAT
CTGCTGCTTGCAAACAAAAAAACCACCGCTACCAGCGGTGGTTTGTTTGCCGGATCAAGAGCTACCAACT
CTTTTTCCGAAGGTAACTGGCTTCAGCAGAGCGCAGATACCAAATACTGTTCTTCTAGTGTAGCCGTAGT
TAGCCCACCACTTCAAGAACTCTGTAGCACCGCCTACATACCTCGCTCTGCTAATCCTGTTACCAGTGGC
TGCTGCCAGTGGCGATAAGTCGTGTCTTACCGGGTTGGACTCAAGACGATAGTTACCGGATAAGGCGCAG
CGGTCGGGCTGAACGGGGGGTTCGTGCACACAGCCCAGCTTGGAGCGAACGACCTACACCGAACTGAGAT
ACCTACAGCGTGAGCTATGAGAAAGCGCCACGCTTCCCGAAGGGAGAAAGGCGGACAGGTATCCGGTAAG
CGGCAGGGTCGGAACAGGAGAGCGCACGAGGGAGCTTCCAGGGGGAAACGCCTGGTATCTTTATAGTCCT
GTCGGGTTTCGCCACCTCTGACTTGAGCGTCGATTTTTGTGATGCTCGTCAGGGGGGCGGAGCCTATGGA
AAAACGCCAGCAACGCGGCCTTTTTACGGTTCCTGGCCTTTTGCTGGCCTTTTGCTCACATGTTCTTTCC
TGCGTTATCCCCTGATTCTGTGGATAACCGTATTACCGCCTTTGAGTGAGCTGATACCGCTCGCCGCAGC
CGAACGACCGAGCGCAGCGAGTCAGTGAGCGAGGAAGCGGAAGGCGAGAGTAGGGAACTGCCAGGCATCA
AACTAAGCAGAAGGCCCCTGACGGATGGCCTTTTTGCGTTTCTACAAACTCTTTCTGTGTTGTAAAACGA
CGGCCAGTCTTAAGCTCGGGCCCCCTGGGCGGTTCTGATAACGAGTAATCGTTAATCCGCAAATAACGTA
AAAACCCGCTTCGGCGGGTTTTTTTATGGGGGGAGTTTAGGGAAAGAGCATTTGTCAGAATATTTAAGGG
CGCCTGTCACTTTGCTTGATATATGAGAATTATTTAACCTTATAAATGAGAAAAAAGCAACGCACTTTAA
ATAAGATACGTTGCTTTTTCGATTGATGAACACCTATAATTAAACTATTCATCTATTATTTATGATTTTT
TGTATATACAATATTTCTAGTTTGTTAAAGAGAATTAAGAAAATAAATCTCGAAAATAATAAAGGGAAAA
TCAGTTTTTGATATCAAAATTATACATGTCAACGATAATACAAAATATAATACAAACTATAAGATGTTAT
CAGTATTTATTATCATTTAGAATAAATTTTGTGTCGCCCTTAATTGTGAGCGGATAACAATTACGAGCTT
CATGCACAGTGGCGTTGACTCAATATTGGCCATTAGCCATATTATTCATTGGTTATATAGCATAAATCAA
TATTGGCTATTGGCCATTGCATACGTTGTATCTATATCATAATATGTACATTTATATTGGCTCATGTCCA
ATATGACCGCCATGTTGGCATTGATTATTGACTAGTTATTAATAGTAATCAATTACGGGGTCATTAGTTC
ATAGCCCATATATGGAGTTCCGCGTTACATAACTTACGGTAAATGGCCCGCCTGGCTGACCGCCCAACGA
CCCCCGCCCATTGACGTCAATAATGACGTATGTTCCCATAGTAACGCCAATAGGGACTTTCCATTGACGT
CAATGGGTGGAGTATTTACGGTAAACTGCCCACTTGGCAGTACATCAAGTGTATCATATGCCAAGTACGC
CCCCTATTGACGTCAATGACGGTAAATGGCCCGCCTGGCATTATGCCCAGTACATGACCTTATGGGACTT
TCCTACTTGGCAGTACATCTACGTATTAGTCATCGCTATTACCATGGTGATGCGGTTTTGGCAGTACATC
AATGGGCGTGGATAGCGGTTTGACTCACGGGGATTTCCAAGTCTCCACCCCATTGACGTCAATGGGAGTT
TGTTTTGGCACCAAAATCAACGGGACTTTCCAAAATGTCGTAACAACTCCGCCCCATTGACGCAAATGGG
CGGTAGGCGTGTACGGTGGGAGGTCTATATAAGCAGAGCTCGTTTAGTGAACCGTCAGATCGCCTGGAGA
CGCCATCCACGCTGTTTTGACCTCCATAGAAGACACCGGGACCGATCCAGCCTCCGCGGCCGGGAACGGT
GCATTGGAACGCGGATTCCCCGTGCCAAGAGTGACGTAAGTACCGCCTATAGAGTCTATAGGCCCACCCC
CTTGGCTTCGTTAGAACGCGGCTACAATTAATACATAACCTTATGTATCATACACATACGATTTAGGTGA
CACTATAGAATAACATCCACTTTGCCTTTCTCTCCACAGGTGTCCACTCCCAGGTCCAACTGCACCTCGG
TTCTATCGAAAACGCGCCTGCTAGCGCCACCATGAAGACCATCATTGCCCTGAGCTACATCTTCTGCCTG
GTGTTCGCTGCGGCCGCCCATAGCCTGTGCTTCAACTTCACCATCAAGAGCCTGAGCAGACCCGGACAGC
CTTGGTGCGAAGCCCAGGTGTTCCTGAACAAGAACCTGTTCCTGCAGTACAACAGCGACAACAACATGGT
CAAGCCTCTGGGCCTGCTGGGCAAGAAGGTGTACGCTACATCTACCTGGGGCGAGCTGACACAGACACTG
GGCGAAGTGGGCAGAGATCTGAGAATGCTGCTGTGCGACATCAAGCCCCAGATCAAGACCAGCGATCCCA
GCACACTGCAGGTCGAGATGTTCTGTCAGCGCGAGGCCGAAAGATGTACAGGCGCCTCTTGGCAGTTCGC
CACCAATGGCGAGAAGTCCCTGCTGTTCGACGCCATGAATATGACCTGGACCGTGATCAACCACGAGGCC
AGCAAGATCAAAGAGACATGGAAGAAGGACCGCGGCCTGGAAAAGTACTTCAGAAAGCTGAGCAAGGGCG
ACTGCGACCACTGGCTGAGAGAATTTCTCGGCCACTGGGAAGCCATGCCTGAGCCTACAGTGTCTCCCGT
GAACGCCAGCGATATCCACTGGTCTAGCAGCAGCCTGCCTGATGGCGCGCCGGAAGATCAAGTTGATCCA
AGATTGATTGATGGCAAGGGCGGATCTCTGGAGGTGCTGTTCCAGGGACCAGGCGGAAGCGGCAATCCCG
GCGGCGATCTGGCCCCCCAGATGCTGCGCGAGCTGCAGGAGACCAATGCCGCCCTGCAGGACGTGCGCGA
GCTGCTGCGCCACCGCGTGAAGGAGATCACCTTCCTGAAGAACACCGTGATGGAGTGCGACGCCTGCGGT
ATGCAGCCCTCTAGAGGCTCCGGCTCCATCATCCCAGTTGAGGAGGAGAACCCGGACTTCTGGAACCGCG
AGGCAGCCGAGGCCCTGGGTGCCGCCAAGAAGCTGCAGCCTGCACAGACAGCCGCCAAGAACCTCATCAT
CTTCCTGGGCGATGGGATGGGGGTGTCTACGGTGACAGCTGCCAGGATCCTAAAAGGGCAGAAGAAGGAC
AAACTGGGGCCTGAGATACCCCTGGCCATGGACCGCTTCCCATATGTGGCTCTGTCCAAGACATACAATG
TAGACAAACATGTGCCAGACAGTGGAGCCACAGCCACGGCCTACCTGTGCGGGGTCAAGGGCAACTTCCA
GACCATTGGCTTGAGTGCAGCCGCCCGCTTTAACCAGTGCAACACGACACGCGGCAACGAGGTCATCTCC
GTGATGAATCGGGCCAAGAAAGCAGGGAAGTCAGTGGGAGTGGTAACCACCACACGAGTGCAGCACGCCT
CGCCAGCCGGCACCTACGCCCACACGGTGAACCGCAACTGGTACTCGGACGCCGACGTGCCTGCCTCGGC
CCGCCAGGAGGGGTGCCAGGACATCGCTACGCAGCTCATCTCCAACATGGACATTGACGTGATCCTAGGT
GGAGGCCGAAAGTACATGTTTCGCATGGGAACCCCAGACCCTGAGTACCCAGATGACTACAGCCAAGGTG
GGACCAGGCTGGACGGGAAGAATCTGGTGCAGGAATGGCTGGCGAAGCGCCAGGGTGCCCGGTATGTGTG
GAACCGCACTGAGCTCATGCAGGCTTCCCTGGACCCGTCTGTGACCCATCTCATGGGTCTCTTTGAGCCT
GGAGACATGAAATACGAGATCCACCGAGACTCCACACTGGACCCCTCCCTGATGGAGATGACAGAGGCTG
CCCTGCGCCTGCTGAGCAGGAACCCCCGCGGCTTCTTCCTCTTCGTGGAGGGTGGTCGCATCGACCATGG
TCATCATGAAAGCAGGGCTTACCGGGCACTGACTGAGACGATCATGTTCGACGACGCCATTGAGAGGGCG
GGCCAGCTCACCAGCGAGGAGGACACGCTGAGCCTCGTCACTGCCGACCACTCCCACGTCTTCTCCTTCG
GAGGCTACCCCCTGCGAGGGAGCTCCATCTTCGGGCTGGCCCCTGGCAAGGCCCGGGACAGGAAGGCCTA
CACGGTCCTCCTATACGGAAACGGTCCAGGCTATGTGCTCAAGGACGGCGCCCGGCCGGATGTTACCGAG
AGCGAGAGCGGGAGCCCCGAGTATCGGCAGCAGTCAGCAGTGCCCCTGGACGAAGAGACCCACGCAGGCG
AGGACGTGGCGGTGTTCGCGCGCGGCCCGCAGGCGCACCTGGTTCACGGCGTGCAGGAGCAGACCTTCAT
AGCGCACGTCATGGCCTTCGCCGCCTGCCTGGAGCCCTACACCGCCTGCGACCTGGCGCCCCCCGCCGGC
ACCACCGACGCCGCGCACCCGGGTGGCGGAGGACTGAACGACATCTTCGAGGCTCAGAAAATCGAATGGC
ACGAACATCACCATCACCATCACCATCACCATTAAGGCCGGCCTGTAGTCACTGGCACAACGCGTTACCC
GGTAAGCCAATCGGGTATACACGGTCGTCATACTGCAGACAGGGTTCTTCTACTTTGCAAGATAGTCTTG
AGTAGTAAAATAAATAGATAGAGAAAATCAGCCTCGACTGTGCCTTCTAGTTGCCAGCCATCTGTTGTTT
GCCCCTCCCCCGTGCCTTCCTTGACCCTGGAAGGTGCCACTCCCACTGTCCTTTCCTAATAAAATGAGGA
AATTGCATCACAACACTCAACCCTATCTCGGTCTATTCTTTTGATTTATAAGGGATTTTGCCGATTTCGG
CCTATTGGTTAAAAAATGAGCTGATTTAACAAAAATTTAACGCGAATTAATTCTGTGGAATGTGTGTCAG
TTAGGGTGTGGAAAGTCCCCAGGCTCCCCAGCAGGCAGAAGTATGCAAAGCATGCATCTCAATTAGTCAG
CAACCAGGTGTGGAAAGTCCCCAGGCTCCCCAGCAGGCAGAAGTATGCAAAGCATGCATCTCAATTAGTC
AGCAACCATAGTCCCGCCCCTAACTCCGCCCATCCCGCCCCTAACTCCGCCCAGTTCCGCCCATTCTCCG
CCCCATGGCTGACTAATTTTTTTTATTTATGCAGAGGCCGAGGCCGCCTCTGCCTCTGAGCTATTCCAGA
AGTAGTGAGGAGGCTTTTTTGGAGGCCTAGGCTTTTGCAAAAAGCTCCCGGGAGCTTGTATATCCATTTT
CGGATCTGATCAGCACGTGTTGACAATTAATCATCGGCATAGTATATCGGCATAGTATAATACGACAAGG
TGAGGAACTAAACCATGACCGAGTACAAGCCCACGGTGCGCCTCGCCACCCGCGACGACGTCCCCAGGGC
CGTACGCACCCTCGCCGCCGCGTTCGCCGACTACCCCGCCACGCGCCACACCGTCGATCCGGACCGCCAC
ATCGAGCGGGTCACCGAGCTGCAAGAACTCTTCCTCACGCGCGTCGGGCTCGACATCGGCAAGGTGTGGG
TCGCGGACGACGGCGCCGCGGTGGCGGTCTGGACCACGCCGGAGAGCGTCGAAGCGGGGGCGGTGTTCGC
CGAGATCGGCCCGCGCATGGCCGAGTTGAGCGGTTCCCGGCTGGCCGCGCAGCAACAGATGGAAGGCCTC
CTGGCGCCGCACCGGCCCAAGGAGCCCGCGTGGTTCCTGGCCACCGTCGGCGTCTCGCCCGACCACCAGG
GCAAGGGTCTGGGCAGCGCCGTCGTGCTCCCCGGAGTGGAGGCGGCCGAGCGCGCCGGGGTGCCCGCCTT
CCTGGAGACATCCGCGCCCCGCAACCTCCCCTTCTACGAGCGGCTCGGCTTCACCGTCACCGCCGACGTC
GAGGTGCCCGAAGGACCGCGCACCTGGTGCATGACCCGCAAGCCCGGTGCCTGACACGTGCTACGAGATT
TCGATTCCACCGCCGCCTTCTATGAAAGGTTGGGCTTCGGAATCGTTTTCCGGGACGCCGGCTGGATGAT
CCTCCAGCGCGGGGATCTCATGCTGGAGTTCTTCGCCCACCCCAACTTGTTTATTGCAGCTTATAATGGT
TACAAATAAAGCAATAGCATCACAAATTTCACAAATAAAGCATTTTTTTCACTGCATTCTAGTTGTGGTT
TGTCCAAACTCATCAATGTATCTTATCATGTCTGTATACCGTCGACCTCTAGCTAGAGCTTGGCGTAATC
ATGGTCATTACCAATGCTTAATCAGTGAGGCACCTATCTCAGCGATCTGTCTATTTCGTTCATCCATAGT
TGCCTGACTCCCCGTCGTGTAGATAACTACGATACGGGAGGGCTTACCATCTGGCCCCAGCGCTGCGATG
ATACCGCGAGAACCACGCTCACCGGCTCCGGATTTATCAGCAATAAACCAGCCAGCCGGAAGGGCCGAGC
GCAGAAGTGGTCCTGCAACTTTATCCGCCTCCATCCAGTCTATTAATTGTTGCCGGGAAGCTAGAGTAAG
TAGTTCGCCAGTTAATAGTTTGCGCAACGTTGTTGCCATCGCTACAGGCATCGTGGTGTCACGCTCGTCG
TTTGGTATGGCTTCATTCAGCTCCGGTTCCCAACGATCAAGGCGAGTTACATGATCCCCCATGTTGTGCA
AAAAAGCGGTTAGCTCCTTCGGTCCTCCGATCGTTGTCAGAAGTAAGTTGGCCGCAGTGTTATCACTCAT
GGTTATGGCAGCACTGCATAATTCTCTTACTGTCATGCCATCCGTAAGATGCTTTTCTGTGACTGGTGAG
TACTCAACCAAGTCATTCTGAGAATAGTGTATGCGGCGACCGAGTTGCTCTTGCCCGGCGTCAATACGGG
ATAATACCGCGCCACATAGCAGAACTTTAAAAGTGCTCATCATTGGAAAACGTTCTTCGGGGCGAAAACT
CTCAAGGATCTTACCGCTGTTGAGATCCAGTTCGATGTAACCCACTCGTGCACCCAACTGATCTTCAGCA
TCTTTTACTTTCACCAGCGTTTCTGGGTGAGCAAAAACAGGAAGGCAAAATGCCGCAAAAAAGGGAATAA
GGGCGACACGGAAATGTTGAATACTCATATTCTTCCTT
