>Addgene plasmid #157170 | pD649-HAsp-RAET1E-COMP5AP-AviTag-9xHis | depositor partial sequence | sequence record 303450 | insert (extracellular domain)
CATAGCCTGTGCTTCAACTTCACCATCAAGAGCCTGAGCAGACCCGGACAGCCTTGGTGCGAAGCCCAGG
TGTTCCTGAACAAGAACCTGTTCCTGCAGTACAACAGCGACAACAACATGGTCAAGCCTCTGGGCCTGCT
GGGCAAGAAGGTGTACGCTACATCTACCTGGGGCGAGCTGACACAGACACTGGGCGAAGTGGGCAGAGAT
CTGAGAATGCTGCTGTGCGACATCAAGCCCCAGATCAAGACCAGCGATCCCAGCACACTGCAGGTCGAGA
TGTTCTGTCAGCGCGAGGCCGAAAGATGTACAGGCGCCTCTTGGCAGTTCGCCACCAATGGCGAGAAGTC
CCTGCTGTTCGACGCCATGAATATGACCTGGACCGTGATCAACCACGAGGCCAGCAAGATCAAAGAGACA
TGGAAGAAGGACCGCGGCCTGGAAAAGTACTTCAGAAAGCTGAGCAAGGGCGACTGCGACCACTGGCTGA
GAGAATTTCTCGGCCACTGGGAAGCCATGCCTGAGCCTACAGTGTCTCCCGTGAACGCCAGCGATATCCA
CTGGTCTAGCAGCAGCCTGCCTGAT
